>Addgene plasmid #191084 | pEY91 | addgene full sequence | sequence record 382316 | Addgene NGS Result
TCACACAGGAAACAGCTATGACCATGATTACGCCAAGCTGTAAGTTTAAACATGATCTTACTAACTAACT
ATTCTCATTTAAATTTTCAGAGCTTAAAAATGGCTGAAATCACTCACAACGATGGATACGCTAACAACTT
GGAAATGAAATAAGCTTGCATGCCTGCAGTTCACATTCGCACACTCTACTAAAAAAGATTCAATAATTCA
CTCAACAACAGATTCATATCTGTTTGAATATTATGATGAATTTATATTTAGTTTGAAATGCACAAGATTA
TGACAAAAAAGCCACAGTTAAGTGTTTCGGCATTCAGTGGAAATTTGTGAGAAATTTGGTATTTGCTATT
AGGAAAGTTGAAAACAAAAGATTGCAAATTAATTTCAATCGTAATACGCCAAATAGCAAACTCTTGAAAC
TTAAAACGAAAATTATAAACAAATGTCAAGAGGTGTTATGAAGTTGTTTACAGAAATTATAAATTTATAT
GAGCACATGCCATGTAGTTAAACATTTGCAAGAAATAGTAATAGTCTTCTGAGAAGCTCATTTTTGAAAT
TGTAAATACTATTTGATCCCGTGACTCATTCTTACCATTGAGTTTAATAATGCATTTTTGTGATTGTTTA
ATCATAATTGAATTCCTAACTCCCATCAGTCCGATCTTTCCTCCGTCTACTTTATATTTACTTCAGTTCT
TTTGTTAGAGGGATTGTCTGTTAAAATATTTAAAATCGAAATTCTTAAACTAGTGAAACTCCAACATGAA
GACAGGAATACAAAAGTATTTTAAAATGGGTGTCAAGTTGACATCTCGATTACGGTAATTAACCCATCCA
AATGTTCACCAGCACCACAATTTTATACAAGAATTCGCTTTCCAATTCGTAACAATTAACTTGTCTGTAC
AACAGCTCCCGAAGTGACACATGTGTCAACAGTCACACAATCACATTATCCATTTCTTTCGTTTTTTCGT
TTTATTTTGTTTGCAGTGAACGTCGTTCTTTTCATTCTAGTGAATGGAATACTGTAGTTATGTAAATGGA
GTGTTTGCTCAATTCATGGGAAAATTTACATTTTATTGGGAACATTGATGACAATAAAATTACAATCTCG
GAATGGAAAGGAATGAATCAAATTATACATAAAGAAAGGGACTTACAAAAACTTACAAAAGCATATTACA
GTACCTCACTATATCTCATCTTTTTACTTTTCCAAAAACCAACTTTTCACGCAATTAGATCTTGTAAAAT
GTCGGTAACTTCAAAAAAATGCGGCAAATCGGCGCCCTTGACACGCGGTTTTGCCATCGAATTTTAGAAT
CTGTGAAAAACATGACATGAGGTAAGACAAGATTATGATCATTTAGGCCATGTCACTTCGAATAACTTTA
CAGAAGTGTCATGAAAAGGTGATGAAAGTAACCGCAGGGATTGAAGGAAAATGAAAAAACGAGTGAAGTT
CCTGGAGAGAAACATTTTCAGATATCACATAATAAATGACAATAATCAGTGGCTCGAAAATCATTGCCAA
CTCATTCTCATTGCCTATTATTTTAATTTTAGTCCCTAGTTCCGTTGTTTTATTCAAACCTTCAGCAATT
CCATCCACTGTATTTTGGGAACTAGATGAATTCACAGAAATTTTTTAAATTTGGAAGCACACCAAAAAAA
ATTCTAAAACTATTTCAATTATTTTTTATAGTTCCACTGAACAAAACAATTCTTTAAAAATTTCAAGAAT
ACAAAAAAAGTTGTGTTGAAAAACATATGACTCGAAAATCGCTGAAGTGAGAACAAAATTTGTTAACTTC
TAAGTGTTTAAAAATGCCTCGTGTCATTTCATAGAAAACAACCTTTTCGAATTTTTACTTTCAGAGTTAT
AGATCGTTTACTGGATTTTTTTTAATTTTTCTTATAAATCCTTCAAACTCAACACGTCAATATCATTTTC
TTCATTTTCAGACTATTCTATTTTTTGTGTTAGTTTTATAACACAAAAAGGCACACTTGAGCTGATTGAC
TCACATTCATCAACTGAAATATTTCATTCATTAGATCTAATTGGGTTTTGTTTTCCAGAGACTGGAATCT
AAAAACGAATTAGTTGGAAAGATTCGCCCACAATTTGGGTTTAGTAGTTTACATTTTACGTTAAAGGTCA
GATTGAATCATGACATTTTACTGGAAAAATCCACGTGATTCTGTTTTAAAGATGTTGAGCCGGGAAGATT
GGAAGTTTGGAAGACAAAAAAGATTCTGACAAAAGTTCACCGAATCTCAATATTTATAATTCATTACGTC
CTACTCTTTTTTGTTTTTCCTTCCAAATTTCTACTCATCTGAAACCAAAAAATCTTGGAGCAAAGACCTT
CCTTCCTCATTTTTCCCCATTCATTTTCTCACCTTTTTTATTGTTTCGGGTATGCATAACAAATAGGTCG
AAAGACACTTCTTCCTTTTTCTTCTTTCCAGCCGGGCGGACGGAGCACAAACGAGAAGACCTTCGTCGTT
GTCGTCGGCTTCTTTTTTTGCTCATTTGATTTGTAGCTTTTCAAGTGGCTTTTTTTTGAAACCAAAATTG
TTTTCGTTTTGACAACTAAACTAAAAAACTAGCGTTTCCTCCCTGTTTCCCAACATTTCTTACTCACAAA
AATAACATAATAAATATCAAGTGAAGTTACTGCTCCAGTTTGATTCCAACTTTGTAAAAACACTTTTTGA
AACTTTCAGTGTTTTATAATATAACTCAAAATTCTTCGATTACTCTAATTCATCTCACCAAGTTTGTTTC
TGAAAATCGCACTTACAATTTCTTTGTCTGAAAGATAATAATCACTACGGGGACTCTCCCAATGCGAATT
GTCCCTGTAGGCAGATCGAAAGGCTCAGTAATCTTTCTTCAAAAATGCACTCTATTTCATTTCCTTGTGT
TTTACTCGTTTTGTCATATTCACAATCAATTATTCATTTACAAAAGTCTATAAAAGCATGTACCAAAAAA
GCACCTGACTTTTTGTTTCCATATTCCACTCCAAGTTTTTGAATTTTTCATATTTTTGTATCTAAATTGT
GTTATAGTCTAGTGAGAAAGCTAAAAAGCATTTCGAAGTAAAAGTTAAAAACGCGCTCTCAGAGGGTGCA
TGTTTATCTCCTTTGAATCGCTTTATTGGTACTTATTCGAATGTTTTTCGCATGTTGACTACCAGAAAAA
TGGACTCCTGAGAGAATTCTATGCTCATCCGATACCTTCGGAACAAAGGTATGATCTTCAAATTAAATTA
ATTTTTAGTGTTTATTACAGTGATGATTACAGATACAAACATTAATCCCAATAAAACTTAGTGAATTTTT
GAAGTTAGTAGTTTTAATCTTTTATTTATATATTCCTACGTATCAGTTAACGAAACAAAATTTTCACATT
TTTTAATTACATACATAAGTCCAACCTTTGTTACATACTTTAGAATGAAAAAAATTACAGTTTGATAAAT
ATTTTAAGTTTTGTGTTGCTTGCAAAACATTAAATGCACAGCAAACTCTTGTAATCCCACGTGCTTTCTC
ACACTTTGCTGCTAGAAATCATACCACATCCTTCAATGTCCCGAATCTCAAACAAATGTTTAGTGGCAAT
ATGTCACACTTTTCTTTCGGAACACCACCTCCCATAGCATTTTTCTTGAACATTAGTATTCCCAACGGAT
CTTCGTGTGTAGGATGAAAGTGCACGGAGAACAATTTTTCCGTTTTAAAAATTGAATTTTCCGCCCTTCC
CTGCAATATTTTGAACTTTCATCAGACTCCTACTTTAGAAAAAATACGTATTTTTTCTAAAATTACTCAA
TATTAACAGGGAAGTCATTCATCTTTCTTGATCTTTCTCACTTGATCTTCCTGTCTTGACCTTTCCATCC
GAGATTTTTCAAAGTTAAAATCCTCCTCCGCCTGCTCTTTCTTTTTTTTCGTTTCTTTCTTACTCTTCAT
CTTTCATTTTCTTCATAACCACTTCGCACTCTTTTTCTCTTCACCTCGATCTACGTTTCGACATCTTCTG
CTGCCGTACATTTGCATAGAATTAAACGGACTTTCGACGACAAGAGGAAGAAGATGGGAGGAGGAGCAAA
AAGAAATTCGGAGGGAGCAACACAGCTTCTTCTGTTAACAAACGGGATTAGTTTTGAGTATGTGGCAAAG
GTTACTATTCCAATAACTTTTTGACTTGTTCAACTTTTCTGCCAAGACCTTTAAAAATTCTGTAGATTTA
CGGTAATAATCTAGAAATTCAAATAATCATGTTATGTGTACAAGATTAATTTAATTTCTATTTTCAACTA
GGAATAATTTCTATAATTTCAGAGAAAATTCAAAGACTCAGCCACGATAATTTTATTTTTTTAATTTTAA
TTTTTTGTACTTTTAGTCTCATGAAAACTATATTTTTGAAAACTATAATCAGATAATCTCTGATTTACTA
TAAATTCGAGGATACTTCAATTAGCTCATAGATCAAGAGAAGTAGCCAGTTCTTCAGGATTGGCCGAAGA
AAAGGAAGATTTTGAACTTTGAAGTGAGAAAAGAGGATGAAAAGAATGAGGAACTTGGGACTTTTTTTTT
GTTTTTGGAGTGCAAAAATCGCGTTGAGCATGAATTTTGAAGAAAAAATTATTCAACCACATCATTGATT
TACCTTTGTTCTAGTTTTTGAATTTAAAAAAAATTATTAAGGAGGTTATATAACGTATTGATGCTTATAC
TGTATATACTATACTATATACTGTAACAATTGGAAGTTAATTTTTCTACTCAAAATTGTTAGGAAATTTT
CTGTAAATTTTATAAACGTATTTTTCCGATTAAAAAATATTAGCCATCATTTTGTAATCGAATTCCTGGA
AAAACCTAGAGCAACTTTCTGCCTAAGCTGCGAATTTGTTTTTTGTAGTATCATACTTTTTTTAAATGTT
CTACCCTATAAAATAGAGTAAATTTCGAAAAGAAACGTTTAAATCTAGAGAAAACTCGTTCCTTCCTCTA
TTAGGTTCTTGTCAAATGTTCCATCTTCCTATTTTCCACATTTTCCAGGGAATGATTGACAAGATGTTTG
AATATGATTCGAGTGAAACCCCATAGACACTTTCAGATCTTTGCTCACGTTTTCCATTGATTTCATCAGA
ATCTAGCAGACAAATGAATGTGAAGTTCATTCCATTTTCTGTTTTTGAAATCAATGTCCTAATATACTTG
TTTGTCAAATAGAGCTTGTCATTTACACTCTACATATGTTTCCTTTTCAGGTTTTTGAGCGAAATTTTAC
ACCGATCGGTTTAGAATAATATGCCTAAAAAATGGAAATTGTCTGTTTTAAAAAACTGACTGGTTAGGAG
TTTACGATAGCTTCTAAACTATACAACTTCAATAATTTGTGTCCAGACTCCAACAAAAAACTATAAAATA
TTCTAGATTGTGTCTGCACTACAAAATCAAAGAACCGCCTGAATTCATATTATTTCCAGTTAAATTAATT
CGTAACTCCAGTGACCTTCGTCACTTGAATATTTTTGAGCGTCGCCGCCAGAAGATTTTTCTTCAGAGCT
CTGAGATTTTTGAATGAAACTCTGACACATGTCGTTTTCTCTTGTCTACATATACTCTTACCAGTTCGAC
ACACAATTCAATTTCAGAGTCTCTTTTCCGCCCCCTATCATCATCATCATCATCATTCTCGTTTTGTGCT
CGTTGGAGCCGCCCATTTTCTCTCTCTATCCTTTTTTGTGTCCCTTTTCCTTATTTCCATTCAAAAAAAG
TTTGTCATGATAGTGCACTTTTCAGTAGAGAGTTGAGACAGTCTCATTCTGTCCCCCTTCTGAATGTGAT
CATAGACATCAAAAATTAGTTATTCTCCGAACGAAAGACCCTTTTCGGTTTTTTTCTATCATCTCTAATA
TTTTGATCCTTTCATCATGAACTTCAACGTTTCTTCTCCAAAATAGAACATGCATTTAAGTTCCAAAGAA
ACCGAAAAATATAGGGAAAAGCTGTGAAATTTTAATAGTTTTCAAAACAAAAAAGCCAACTGCTTCTCTC
TCCCAATCCGGATTTCCCTTATTTTTCTCAAAAAAAGGTCCAGACAGGCACAGCTTCAACCAGTGCTTTT
TGCAGTTGTTCTTCTAAATTCATTCACACATTTCAATTTATTGAAACCTTTCAGTCAATTAATCTTTTAT
ACAAACGGTAGTTACTTGTTAAAAATCAGAAATATTGATTTTTAAAGCTTCATATCCATTTTAAATTGTA
ATAATTACCAGATTACATTGAAGAATTAATTTTTGAAATTTTGTTTCGAAATCGAACGAAGTCGAGGAGT
AACATTTTTGACAATTCGACAGTTCGCCGAATCCGTGCTCAATTTGGTTTTCTTGATTTTCTAAATTTCC
TACTGTTCTACTGAAAATCAAATTTTAGAAAAAAAGAAAGTTGAGTCTTAAGCTCGTTTTCCTTTTTTTT
TTAACATGTAACTTTTTTTTACAGCAACTGGCAAAAAGTTCAAACTCGTTTACGAAAAAATTACATATAA
TGTGGCAAAAAAAGAAGTCCAAAGTTCCGGAAAATCAGATGAAATCTGTGGTGCAATCAAACTGCAATTC
ACTCCTCTCATAACCTCTCTATTTCGTTTTCCTCTTTCTGATCTTCCCTTGGGAGTTCATTCCTTTTCTC
CTTTCTTTTCCTTTTCTCTCTTCATTTTTTCGATAGACTCTTTGATATAAAATTCTGTGCTGCAATCCCT
TCCTCACATTTTTGTCTATTCGTCATCGCATCGTTTCTCACTTTTTGTATAATTAATTTTTATGATTTTA
GATGAGCTAAACTTTTACACAGCCCGGGATTGGCCAAAGGACCCAAAGGTATGTTTCGAATGATACTAAC
ATAACATAGAACATTTTCAGGAGGACCCTTGCTTGGAGGGTACCGAGCTCAGAAAAAATGACCGCTCCAA
AGAAGAAGCGCAAGGTTCCAGTCGAGAAGATGACTGCCCCAAAAAAGAAACGTAAGGTCCCGCGGGTAAG
TTTAAACAGTTCGGTACTAACTAACCATACATATTTAAATTTTCAGCGCGCTGTCTCCAAGGGAGAGGAG
CTCATCAAGGAGAACATGCACACCAAGCTCTACATGGAGGGAACCGTCAACAACCACCACTTCAAGTGCA
CCCACGAAGGGGAGGGCAAGCCCTACGAGGGCACCCAGACCAACAGGATTAAGGTGGTGGAGGGAGGCCC
CCTGCCGTTCGCATTCGACATCCTGGCCACCTGCTTTATGTACGGGAGCAAGACCTTCATCAACCACACC
CAAGGAATCCCAGACTTCTTCAAGCAATCCTTCGTAAGTTTAAACATGATTTTACTAACTAACTAATCTG
ATTTAAATTTTCAGCCTGAGGGCTTCACATGGGAGAGAGTCACCACATACGAAGACGGGGGCGTGCTTAC
CGTTACCCAGGACACCAGCCTCCAGGACGGCTGCTTGATCTACAACGTCAAGCTCAGAGGGGTGAACTTC
CCATCCAACGGCCCTGTGATGCAGAAGAAAACACTCGGCTGGGAGGCCAGTACCGAGACCCTGTACCCCG
CTGACGGCGGCCTGGAAGGCAGATGCGACATGGCCCTGAAGCTCGTGGGCGGGGGCCACCTGCACTGCAA
CCTGAAGACCACATACAGATCCAAGAAACCCGCTAAGAACCTCAAGATGCCAGGAGTAAGTTTAAACATA
TATATACTAACTAACCCTGATTATTTAAATTTTCAGGTCTACTTTGTGGACCGCAGACTGGAAAGAATCA
AGGAGGCCGACAATGAGACCTACGTCGAGCAGCACGAGGTGGCTGTGGCCAGATACTGCGACCTCCCTAG
CAAACTGGGGCACAAACTTAATGGCATGGACGAGCTGTACAAGCCTAGGATACCGGTGGGTGAAGACCCA
CCAAAGCCATCTGCCAAGGGAGCCAAGAAGGCCGCCAAGACCGTTACGAAGCCAAAGGACGGAAAGAAGA
GACGTCATGCCCGTAAGGAATCATACTCCGTCTACATCTACCGTGTCCTCAAGCAAGTTCATCCAGACAC
TGGAGTTTCCTCCAAAGCCATGTCTATCATGAACTCTTTTGTCAACGATGTCTTCGAGCGTATTGCTGCT
GAAGCATCCCGTCTTGCTCACTACAACAAGCGTTCCACAATCTCATCCCGCGAAATTCAGACCGCTGTCC
GTCTGATCCTTCCAGGAGAGCTTGCCAAGCACGCCGTGTCTGAGGGAACCAAGGCCGTTACCAAGTACAC
TTCCAGCAAGTAGGAATTCCAACTGAGCGCCGGTCGCTACCATTACCAACTTGTCTGGTGTCAAAAATAA
TAGGGGCCGCTGTCATCAGAGTAAGTTTAAACTGAGTTCTACTAACTAACGAGTAATATTTAAATTTTCA
GCATCTCGCGCCCGTGCCTCTGACTTCTAAGTCCAATTACTCTTCAACATCCCTACATGCTCTTTCTCCC
TGTGCTCCCACCCCCTATTTTTGTTATTATCAAAAAACTTCTCTTAATTTCTTTGTTTTTTAGCTTCTTT
TAAGTCACCTCTAACAATGAAATTGTGTAGATTCAAAAATAGAATTAATTCGTAATAAAAAGTCGAAAAA
AATTGTGCTCCCTCCCCCCATTAATAATAATTCTATCCCAAAATCTACACAATGTTCTGTGTACACTTCT
TATGTTTTTTACTTCTGATAAATTTTTTTGAAACATCATAGAAAAAACCGCACACAAAATACCTTATCAT
ATGTTACGTTTCAGTTTATGACCGCAATTTTTATTTCTTCGCACGTCTGGGCCTCTCATGACGTCAAATC
ATGCTCATCGTGAAAAAGTTTTGGAGTATTTTTGGAATTTTTCAATCAAGTGAAAGTTTATGAAATTAAT
TTTCCTGCTTTTGCTTTTTGGGGTTTCCCCTATTGTTTGTCAAGATTTCGAGGACGGCGTTTTTCTTGCT
AAAATCACAAGTATTGATGAGCACGATGCAAGAAAGATCGGAAGAAGGTTTGGGTTTGAGGCTCAGTGGA
AGGTGAGTAGAAGTTGATAATTTGAAAGTGGAGTAGTGTCTATGGGGTTTTTGCCTTAAATGACAGAATA
CATTCCCAATATACCAAACATAACTGTTTCCTACTAGTCGGCCGTACGGGCCCTTTCGTCTCGCGCGTTT
CGGTGATGACGGTGAAAACCTCTGACACATGCAGCTCCCGGAGACGGTCACAGCTTGTCTGTAAGCGGAT
GCCGGGAGCAGACAAGCCCGTCAGGGCGCGTCAGCGGGTGTTGGCGGGTGTCGGGGCTGGCTTAACTATG
CGGCATCAGAGCAGATTGTACTGAGAGTGCACCATATGCGGTGTGAAATACCGCACAGATGCGTAAGGAG
AAAATACCGCATCAGGCGGCCTTAAGGGCCTCGTGATACGCCTATTTTTATAGGTTAATGTCATGATAAT
AATGGTTTCTTAGACGTCAGGTGGCACTTTTCGGGGAAATGTGCGCGGAACCCCTATTTGTTTATTTTTC
TAAATACATTCAAATATGTATCCGCTCATGAGACAATAACCCTGATAAATGCTTCAATAATATTGAAAAA
GGAAGAGTATGAGTATTCAACATTTCCGTGTCGCCCTTATTCCCTTTTTTGCGGCATTTTGCCTTCCTGT
TTTTGCTCACCCAGAAACGCTGGTGAAAGTAAAAGATGCTGAAGATCAGTTGGGTGCACGAGTGGGTTAC
ATCGAACTGGATCTCAACAGCGGTAAGATCCTTGAGAGTTTTCGCCCCGAAGAACGTTTTCCAATGATGA
GCACTTTTAAAGTTCTGCTATGTGGCGCGGTATTATCCCGTATTGACGCCGGGCAAGAGCAACTCGGTCG
CCGCATACACTATTCTCAGAATGACTTGGTTGAGTACTCACCAGTCACAGAAAAGCATCTTACGGATGGC
ATGACAGTAAGAGAATTATGCAGTGCTGCCATAACCATGAGTGATAACACTGCGGCCAACTTACTTCTGA
CAACGATCGGAGGACCGAAGGAGCTAACCGCTTTTTTGCACAACATGGGGGATCATGTAACTCGCCTTGA
TCGTTGGGAACCGGAGCTGAATGAAGCCATACCAAACGACGAGCGTGACACCACGATGCCTGTAGCAATG
GCAACAACGTTGCGCAAACTATTAACTGGCGAACTACTTACTCTAGCTTCCCGGCAACAATTAATAGACT
GGATGGAGGCGGATAAAGTTGCAGGACCACTTCTGCGCTCGGCCCTTCCGGCTGGCTGGTTTATTGCTGA
TAAATCTGGAGCCGGTGAGCGTGGGTCTCGCGGTATCATTGCAGCACTGGGGCCAGATGGTAAGCCCTCC
CGTATCGTAGTTATCTACACGACGGGGAGTCAGGCAACTATGGATGAACGAAATAGACAGATCGCTGAGA
TAGGTGCCTCACTGATTAAGCATTGGTAACTGTCAGACCAAGTTTACTCATATATACTTTAGATTGATTT
AAAACTTCATTTTTAATTTAAAAGGATCTAGGTGAAGATCCTTTTTGATAATCTCATGACCAAAATCCCT
TAACGTGAGTTTTCGTTCCACTGAGCGTCAGACCCCGTAGAAAAGATCAAAGGATCTTCTTGAGATCCTT
TTTTTCTGCGCGTAATCTGCTGCTTGCAAACAAAAAAACCACCGCTACCAGCGGTGGTTTGTTTGCCGGA
TCAAGAGCTACCAACTCTTTTTCCGAAGGTAACTGGCTTCAGCAGAGCGCAGATACCAAATACTGTTCTT
CTAGTGTAGCCGTAGTTAGGCCACCACTTCAAGAACTCTGTAGCACCGCCTACATACCTCGCTCTGCTAA
TCCTGTTACCAGTGGCTGCTGCCAGTGGCGATAAGTCGTGTCTTACCGGGTTGGACTCAAGACGATAGTT
ACCGGATAAGGCGCAGCGGTCGGGCTGAACGGGGGGTTCGTGCACACAGCCCAGCTTGGAGCGAACGACC
TACACCGAACTGAGATACCTACAGCGTGAGCTATGAGAAAGCGCCACGCTTCCCGAAGGGAGAAAGGCGG
ACAGGTATCCGGTAAGCGGCAGGGTCGGAACAGGAGAGCGCACGAGGGAGCTTCCAGGGGGAAACGCCTG
GTATCTTTATAGTCCTGTCGGGTTTCGCCACCTCTGACTTGAGCGTCGATTTTTGTGATGCTCGTCAGGG
GGGCGGAGCCTATGGAAAAACGCCAGCAACGCGGCCTTTTTACGGTTCCTGGCCTTTTGCTGGCCTTTTG
CTCACATGTTCTTTCCTGCGTTATCCCCTGATTCTGTGGATAACCGTATTACCGCCTTTGAGTGAGCTGA
TACCGCTCGCCGCAGCCGAACGACCGAGCGCAGCGAGTCAGTGAGCGAGGAAGCGGAAGAGCGCCCAATA
CGCAAACCGCCTCTCCCCGCGCGTTGGCCGATTCATTAATGCAGCTGGCACGACAGGTTTCCCGACTGGA
AAGCGGGCAGTGAGCGCAACGCAATTAATGTGAGTTAGCTCACTCATTAGGCACCCCAGGCTTTACACTT
TATGCTTCCGGCTCGTATGTTGTGTGGAATTGTGAGCGGATAACAATT
Features (pLannotate 1.2.2; 15 found; start..end, strand, type, name):
    152..169     -  misc_feature   MCS (fragment): pUC18/19 multiple cloning site
   5709..5726    +  CDS            capTEV™ (fragment): composite tag for in vivo biotinylation, TEV protease cleavage, and 6xHis tagging
   7065..7116    +  CDS            mEGFP (fragment): monomeric enhanced GFP, optimized with synthetic introns for expression in C. elegans
   7123..7953    +  CDS            mNeptune2.5: mNeptune2.5 is a basic (constitutively fluorescent) red fluorescent protein published in 2014, derived from Entacmaea quadricolor. It is reported to be a rapidly-maturing monomer with moderate acid sensitivity.
   7978..8340    +  CDS            his-11: H2B1_CAEEL - Experimental evidence at protein level: Swiss-Prot protein existence level 1. Core component of nucleosome. Nucleosomes wrap and compact DNA into chromatin, limiting DNA accessibility to the cellular machineries which require DNA as a template. Histones thereby play a central role in transcription regulation, DNA repair, DNA replication and chromosomal stability. DNA accessibility is regulated via a complex set of post-translational modifications of histones, also called histone code, and nucleosome remodeling. From Caenorhabditis elegans.
   8950..9102    +  CDS            aex-5 (fragment): AEX5_CAEEL - Also known as kpc-3 From Caenorhabditis elegans.
   9230..9265    +  CDS            rop (fragment): Rop protein, which maintains plasmids at low copy number; rop
   9367..9466    +  misc_feature   bom (fragment): basis of mobility region from pBR322
   9564..9668    +  promoter       AmpR promoter: bla
   9669..10529   +  CDS            AmpR: β-lactamase; bla; confers resistance to ampicillin, carbenicillin, and related antibiotics
  10700..11288   +  rep_origin     ori: high-copy-number ColE1/pMB1/pBR322/pUC origin of replication
  11471..11563   +  CDS            lacI (fragment): lac repressor; lacI; The lac repressor binds to the lac operator to inhibit transcription in E. coli. This inhibition can be relieved by adding lactose or isopropyl-β-D-thiogalactopyranoside (IPTG).
  11576..11597   +  protein_bind   CAP binding site: CAP binding activates transcription in the presence of cAMP. E. coli catabolite activator protein
  11612..11642   +  promoter       lac promoter: promoter for the E. coli lac operon
  11646..11668   +  protein_bind   lac operator (fragment): The lac repressor binds to the lac operator to inhibit transcription in E. coli. This inhibition can be relieved by adding lactose or isopropyl-β-D-thiogalactopyranoside (IPTG). lac repressor encoded by lacI
