[The description below was written by a language model from this plasmid's Addgene catalogue record and pLannotate feature annotations shown in this document.]
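Description:
pEY91 is a C. elegans expression plasmid built on the pPD95.62 backbone, one of the standard worm reporter vectors. It is maintained in E. coli through a high-copy ColE1/pUC-type origin and selected with ampicillin via the β-lactamase (AmpR) gene and its native promoter. Remnants of pUC/pBR322 ancestry are also annotated, including fragments of the multiple cloning site, lac promoter/operator region, CAP binding site, rop and bom. These play no role in the worm reporter function.

The payload is a transcriptional reporter for glr-4, a C. elegans gene, assembled by Gibson cloning. The feature table does not annotate the glr-4 sequence itself, but a large unannotated stretch of several kilobases lies upstream of the fluorescent protein and presumably holds the glr-4 regulatory sequence listed as the insert. The record does not define its exact boundaries. Downstream, a full-length coding sequence for mNeptune2.5, a monomeric far-red fluorescent protein derived from Entacmaea quadricolor, is followed closely by his-11, which encodes a C. elegans histone H2B. This arrangement is consistent with a fluorophore–histone fusion that tethers the signal to chromatin, giving the nuclear localisation described in the stated purpose. The short hits to mEGFP, capTEV and aex-5 are partial matches, most likely backbone or worm genomic sequence rather than functional elements. No 3′ UTR is annotated.

The construct was made as one of the component reporters for NeuroPAL, a multicolour atlas for whole-brain neuronal identification in C. elegans. Nuclear mNeptune2.5 driven by glr-4 marks a defined subset of neurons there, and the expression pattern is documented in the associated publication.
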