Addgene plasmid #191084: pEY91
Purpose: glr-4 fluorescent neural reporter driving nuclear mNeptune2.5 expression (refer to NeuroPAL paper for expression)
Depositing lab: Oliver Hobert & Eviatar Yemini. Depositing organization: Columbia University. Publication: NeuroPAL: A Multicolor Atlas for Whole-Brain Neuronal Identification in C. elegans. Yemini E, Lin A, Nejatbakhsh A, Varol E, Sun R, Mena GE, Samuel ADT, Paninski L, Venkatachalam V, Hobert O. Cell. 2021 Jan 7;184(1):272-288.e11. doi: 10.1016/j.cell.2020.12.012. Epub 2020 Dec 29. PubMed 33378642.
Backbone
  Vector backbone: pPD95.62
  Vector type: Worm Expression
Growth in bacteria
  Bacterial resistance: Ampicillin, 100 μg/mL
  Growth temperature: 37°C
  Growth strain: DH5alpha
  Copy number: Unknown
Gene/Insert
  Gene/Insert name: glr-4
  Species: C. elegans (nematode)
  Mutation: None
  Entrez Gene: glr-4
  Cloning method: Gibson Cloning
Terms and licenses: Academic/Nonprofit Terms; Industry Terms: Not Available to Industry
How to cite: pEY91 was a gift from Oliver Hobert & Eviatar Yemini (Addgene plasmid # 191084 ; http://n2t.net/addgene:191084 ; RRID:Addgene_191084)
